Addgene plasmid #77416: PIK3CA gRNA (BRDN0001145530)
Purpose: 3rd generation lentiviral gRNA plasmid targeting human PIK3CA
Depositing lab: John Doench & David Root. Depositing organization: Broad Institute. Publication: Optimized sgRNA design to maximize activity and minimize off-target effects of CRISPR-Cas9. Doench JG, Fusi N, Sullender M, Hegde M, Vaimberg EW, Donovan KF, Smith I, Tothova Z, Wilen C, Orchard R, Virgin HW, Listgarten J, Root DE. Nat Biotechnol. 2016 Jan 18. doi: 10.1038/nbt.3437. PubMed 26780180.
Backbone
  Vector backbone: lentiGuide-Puro
  Backbone manufacturer: Zhang Lab (Addgene plasmid # 52963)
  Vector type: Mammalian Expression, Lentiviral, CRISPR
  Selectable markers: Puromycin
Growth in bacteria
  Bacterial resistance: Ampicillin, 100 μg/mL
  Growth temperature: 37°C
  Growth strain: DH5alpha
  Copy number: High Copy
Gene/Insert
  Gene/Insert name: PIK3CA (alt names: PIK3CA; NM_006218.2)
  gRNA/shRNA sequence: GAAGCTGTATAATGCTTGGG
  Species: H. sapiens (human)
  Entrez Gene: PIK3CA (a.k.a. CCM4, CLAPO, CLOVE, CWS5, HMH, MCAP, MCM, MCMTC, PI3K, PI3K-alpha, p110-alpha)
  Promoter: hU6
  Cloning method: Unknown
  Sequencing primers: 5′ U6-F; 3′ pS2-R
Terms and licenses: Academic/Nonprofit Terms; Industry Terms: Not Available to Industry
Depositor comments: The gRNA was designed to target the following Genbank reference sequence(s): NM_006218.2. Note that this plasmid does NOT contain Cas9. It should be used in conjunction with lentiCas9-Blast (Addgene #52962) or otherwise with cell lines already expressing Cas9. Browse the full kinome gRNA library at http://www.addgene.org/pooled-library/broadgpp-human-kinome/ or visit http://www.broadinstitute.org/rnai/public/ for detailed protocols and information.
How to cite: PIK3CA gRNA (BRDN0001145530) was a gift from John Doench & David Root (Addgene plasmid # 77416 ; http://n2t.net/addgene:77416 ; RRID:Addgene_77416)
