[The description below was written by a language model from this plasmid's Addgene catalogue record and pLannotate feature annotations shown in this document.]
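Description:
PIK3CA gRNA (BRDN0001145530) is a third-generation lentiviral CRISPR guide plasmid built on the lentiGuide-Puro backbone, carrying a single guide RNA directed against human PIK3CA (the p110-alpha catalytic subunit of PI3K), designed against the NM_006218.2 reference transcript. In bacteria it is maintained as a high-copy plasmid through a ColE1/pUC-type origin and selected with ampicillin via the β-lactamase gene. An f1 origin, SV40 origin and remnants of lac and phage-promoter cloning elements are also annotated in the 8.3 kb backbone.

The transfer cassette is framed by an RSV promoter fused to a truncated HIV-1 5' LTR, which makes genomic RNA production Tat-independent, and by a ΔU3 self-inactivating 3' LTR followed by an SV40 polyadenylation signal. Between the LTRs lie the Ψ packaging signal with a partial gag region, the Rev response element for nuclear export of the full-length transcript, and a cPPT/CTS that aids nuclear import of the viral genome. The human U6 RNA polymerase III promoter drives the PIK3CA-specific spacer joined to the Streptococcus pyogenes Cas9 guide scaffold. Downstream, the EF-1α core promoter with its intron A expresses puromycin N-acetyltransferase for selection of transduced mammalian cells, and a WPRE enhances expression of that transcript.

The plasmid does not encode Cas9, so it is meant to be used with a separate Cas9 vector such as lentiCas9-Blast or in cells that already express Cas9. It corresponds to a guide from a human kinome gRNA library developed using optimized sgRNA design rules, and is suited to knocking out PIK3CA in human cells.
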