Features (pLannotate 1.2.2; 29 found; start..end, strand, type, name):
     14..80      +  CDS            small t antigen (fragment): SV40 (simian virus 40) small t antigen
    106..317     +  promoter       EF-1α core promoter: core promoter for human elongation factor EF-1α
    318..1256    +  intron         EF-1α intron A: intron upstream of the start codon of human EF-1α
   1278..1877    +  CDS            PuroR (fragment): puromycin N-acetyltransferase; pac from Streptomyces; confers resistance to puromycin
   1893..2481    +  misc_feature   WPRE: woodchuck hepatitis virus posttranscriptional regulatory element
   2532..2551    +  misc_feature   cPPT/CTS (fragment): central polypurine tract and central termination sequence of HIV-1
   2553..2786    +  LTR            3' LTR (ΔU3): self-inactivating 3' long terminal repeat (LTR) from HIV-1
   2864..2985    +  polyA_signal   SV40 poly(A) signal: SV40 polyadenylation signal
   3025..3160    +  rep_origin     SV40 ori: SV40 origin of replication
   3181..3199    -  promoter       T7 promoter: promoter for bacteriophage T7 RNA polymerase
   3207..3362    +  CDS            lacZα (fragment): LacZα fragment of β-galactosidase; lacZ fragment
   3367..3795    +  rep_origin     f1 ori (sequence partly withheld): f1 bacteriophage origin of replication; arrow indicates direction of (+) strand synthesis
   3848..3952    +  promoter       AmpR promoter: bla
   3953..4813    +  CDS            AmpR: β-lactamase; bla; confers resistance to ampicillin, carbenicillin, and related antibiotics
   4984..5572    +  rep_origin     ori: high-copy-number ColE1/pMB1/pBR322/pUC origin of replication
   5755..5847    +  CDS            lacI (fragment): lac repressor; lacI; The lac repressor binds to the lac operator to inhibit transcription in E. coli. This inhibition can be relieved by adding lactose or isopropyl-β-D-thiogalactopyranoside (IPTG).
   5860..5881    +  protein_bind   CAP binding site: CAP binding activates transcription in the presence of cAMP. E. coli catabolite activator protein
   5896..5926    +  promoter       lac promoter: promoter for the E. coli lac operon
   5934..5950    +  protein_bind   lac operator: The lac repressor binds to the lac operator to inhibit transcription in E. coli. This inhibition can be relieved by adding lactose or isopropyl-β-D-thiogalactopyranoside (IPTG). lac repressor encoded by lacI
   5995..6013    +  promoter       T3 promoter: promoter for bacteriophage T3 RNA polymerase
   6041..6267    +  promoter       RSV promoter: Rous sarcoma virus enhancer/promoter
   6268..6448    +  LTR            5' LTR (truncated): truncated 5' long terminal repeat (LTR) from HIV-1
   6495..6620    +  misc_feature   HIV-1 Ψ: packaging signal of human immunodeficiency virus type 1
   6604..6967    +  CDS            HIV-1 gag (fragment): gag protein from human immunodeficiency virus 1; gag
   7113..7346    +  misc_feature   RRE: The Rev response element (RRE) of HIV-1 allows for Rev-dependent mRNA export from the nucleus to the cytoplasm.
   7723..7749    +  CDS            Rev (fragment): human immunodeficiency virus 1 (HIV-1) Rev protein; rev; enhances nuclear export of unspliced and incompletely spliced viral mRNAs
   7753..7993    +  promoter       U6 promoter: RNA polymerase III promoter for human U6 snRNA
   8023..8098    +  misc_RNA       gRNA scaffold: guide RNA scaffold for the Streptococcus pyogenes CRISPR/Cas9 system
   8154..8271    +  misc_feature   cPPT/CTS: central polypurine tract and central termination sequence of HIV-1
>Addgene plasmid #77416 | PIK3CA gRNA (BRDN0001145530) | addgene full sequence | sequence record 187720 | Addgene Assembled Sequence
CCCGGGTGCAAAGATGGATAAAGTTTTAAACAGAGAGGAATCTTTGCAGCTAATGGACCTTCTAGGTCTT
GAAAGGAGTGGGAATTGGCTCCGGTGCCCGTCAGTGGGCAGAGCGCACATCGCCCACAGTCCCCGAGAAG
TTGGGGGGAGGGGTCGGCAATTGATCCGGTGCCTAGAGAAGGTGGCGCGGGGTAAACTGGGAAAGTGATG
TCGTGTACTGGCTCCGCCTTTTTCCCGAGGGTGGGGGAGAACCGTATATAAGTGCAGTAGTCGCCGTGAA
CGTTCTTTTTCGCAACGGGTTTGCCGCCAGAACACAGGTAAGTGCCGTGTGTGGTTCCCGCGGGCCTGGC
CTCTTTACGGGTTATGGCCCTTGCGTGCCTTGAATTACTTCCACCTGGCTGCAGTACGTGATTCTTGATC
CCGAGCTTCGGGTTGGAAGTGGGTGGGAGAGTTCGAGGCCTTGCGCTTAAGGAGCCCCTTCGCCTCGTGC
TTGAGTTGAGGCCTGGCCTGGGCGCTGGGGCCGCCGCGTGCGAATCTGGTGGCACCTTCGCGCCTGTCTC
GCTGCTTTCGATAAGTCTCTAGCCATTTAAAATTTTTGATGACCTGCTGCGACGCTTTTTTTCTGGCAAG
ATAGTCTTGTAAATGCGGGCCAAGATCTGCACACTGGTATTTCGGTTTTTGGGGCCGCGGGCGGCGACGG
GGCCCGTGCGTCCCAGCGCACATGTTCGGCGAGGCGGGGCCTGCGAGCGCGGCCACCGAGAATCGGACGG
GGGTAGTCTCAAGCTGGCCGGCCTGCTCTGGTGCCTGGCCTCGCGCCGCCGTGTATCGCCCCGCCCTGGG
CGGCAAGGCTGGCCCGGTCGGCACCAGTTGCGTGAGCGGAAAGATGGCCGCTTCCCGGCCCTGCTGCAGG
GAGCTCAAAATGGAGGACGCGGCGCTCGGGAGAGCGGGCGGGTGAGTCACCCACACAAAGGAAAAGGGCC
TTTCCGTCCTCAGCCGTCGCTTCATGTGACTCCACGGAGTACCGGGCGCCGTCCAGGCACCTCGATTAGT
TCTCGAGCTTTTGGAGTACGTCGTCTTTAGGTTGGGGGGAGGGGTTTTATGCGATGGAGTTTCCCCACAC
TGAGTGGGTGGAGACTGAAGTTAGGCCAGCTTGGCACTTGATGTAATTCTCCTTGGAATTTGCCCTTTTT
GAGTTTGGATCTTGGTTCATTCTCAAGCCTCAGACAGTGGTTCAAAGTTTTTTTCTTCCATTTCAGGTGT
CGTGACGTACGGCCACCATGACCGAGTACAAGCCCACGGTGCGCCTCGCCACCCGCGACGACGTCCCCAG
GGCCGTACGCACCCTCGCCGCCGCGTTCGCCGACTACCCCGCCACGCGCCACACCGTCGATCCGGACCGC
CACATCGAGCGGGTCACCGAGCTGCAAGAACTCTTCCTCACGCGCGTCGGGCTCGACATCGGCAAGGTGT
GGGTCGCGGACGACGGCGCCGCCGTGGCGGTCTGGACCACGCCGGAGAGCGTCGAAGCGGGGGCGGTGTT
CGCCGAGATCGGCCCGCGCATGGCCGAGTTGAGCGGTTCCCGGCTGGCCGCGCAGCAACAGATGGAAGGC
CTCCTGGCGCCGCACCGGCCCAAGGAGCCCGCGTGGTTCCTGGCCACCGTCGGAGTCTCGCCCGACCACC
AGGGCAAGGGTCTGGGCAGCGCCGTCGTGCTCCCCGGAGTGGAGGCGGCCGAGCGCGCCGGGGTGCCCGC
CTTCCTGGAGACCTCCGCGCCCCGCAACCTCCCCTTCTACGAGCGGCTCGGCTTCACCGTCACCGCCGAC
GTCGAGGTGCCCGAAGGACCGCGCACCTGGTGCATGACCCGCAAGCCCGGTGCCTGAACGCGTTAAGTCG
ACAATCAACCTCTGGATTACAAAATTTGTGAAAGATTGACTGGTATTCTTAACTATGTTGCTCCTTTTAC
GCTATGTGGATACGCTGCTTTAATGCCTTTGTATCATGCTATTGCTTCCCGTATGGCTTTCATTTTCTCC
TCCTTGTATAAATCCTGGTTGCTGTCTCTTTATGAGGAGTTGTGGCCCGTTGTCAGGCAACGTGGCGTGG
TGTGCACTGTGTTTGCTGACGCAACCCCCACTGGTTGGGGCATTGCCACCACCTGTCAGCTCCTTTCCGG
GACTTTCGCTTTCCCCCTCCCTATTGCCACGGCGGAACTCATCGCCGCCTGCCTTGCCCGCTGCTGGACA
GGGGCTCGGCTGTTGGGCACTGACAATTCCGTGGTGTTGTCGGGGAAATCATCGTCCTTTCCTTGGCTGC
TCGCCTGTGTTGCCACCTGGATTCTGCGCGGGACGTCCTTCTGCTACGTCCCTTCGGCCCTCAATCCAGC
GGACCTTCCTTCCCGCGGCCTGCTGCCGGCTCTGCGGCCTCTTCCGCGTCTTCGCCTTCGCCCTCAGACG
AGTCGGATCTCCCTTTGGGCCGCCTCCCCGCGTCGACTTTAAGACCAATGACTTACAAGGCAGCTGTAGA
TCTTAGCCACTTTTTAAAAGAAAAGGGGGGACTGGAAGGGCTAATTCACTCCCAACGAAGACAAGATCTG
CTTTTTGCTTGTACTGGGTCTCTCTGGTTAGACCAGATCTGAGCCTGGGAGCTCTCTGGCTAACTAGGGA
ACCCACTGCTTAAGCCTCAATAAAGCTTGCCTTGAGTGCTTCAAGTAGTGTGTGCCCGTCTGTTGTGTGA
CTCTGGTAACTAGAGATCCCTCAGACCCTTTTAGTCAGTGTGGAAAATCTCTAGCAGTACGTATAGTAGT
TCATGTCATCTTATTATTCAGTATTTATAACTTGCAAAGAAATGAATATCAGAGAGTGAGAGGAACTTGT
TTATTGCAGCTTATAATGGTTACAAATAAAGCAATAGCATCACAAATTTCACAAATAAAGCATTTTTTTC
ACTGCATTCTAGTTGTGGTTTGTCCAAACTCATCAATGTATCTTATCATGTCTGGCTCTAGCTATCCCGC
CCCTAACTCCGCCCATCCCGCCCCTAACTCCGCCCAGTTCCGCCCATTCTCCGCCCCATGGCTGACTAAT
TTTTTTTATTTATGCAGAGGCCGAGGCCGCCTCGGCCTCTGAGCTATTCCAGAAGTAGTGAGGAGGCTTT
TTTGGAGGCCTAGGGACGTACCCAATTCGCCCTATAGTGAGTCGTATTACGCGCGCTCACTGGCCGTCGT
TTTACAACGTCGTGACTGGGAAAACCCTGGCGTTACCCAACTTAATCGCCTTGCAGCACATCCCCCTTTC
GCCAGCTGGCGTAATAGCGAAGAGGCCCGCACCGATCGCCCTTCCCAACAGTTGCGCAGCCTGAATGGCG
AATGGG
[124 nt withheld, positions 3367-3490]
C
[91 nt withheld, positions 3492-3582]
A
[49 nt withheld, positions 3584-3632]
CCTTTGACGTTGGAGTCCACGTTCTTT
[37 nt withheld, positions 3660-3696]
ACCCTATCTCGGTCTATTCTTTTGATTTATAAGGGATTTTGCCGATTTCGGCCTATTGGTTAAAAAATGA
GCTGATTTAACAAAAATTTAACGCGAATTTTAACAAAATATTAACGCTTACAATTTAGGTGGCACTTTTC
GGGGAAATGTGCGCGGAACCCCTATTTGTTTATTTTTCTAAATACATTCAAATATGTATCCGCTCATGAG
ACAATAACCCTGATAAATGCTTCAATAATATTGAAAAAGGAAGAGTATGAGTATTCAACATTTCCGTGTC
GCCCTTATTCCCTTTTTTGCGGCATTTTGCCTTCCTGTTTTTGCTCACCCAGAAACGCTGGTGAAAGTAA
AAGATGCTGAAGATCAGTTGGGTGCACGAGTGGGTTACATCGAACTGGATCTCAACAGCGGTAAGATCCT
TGAGAGTTTTCGCCCCGAAGAACGTTTTCCAATGATGAGCACTTTTAAAGTTCTGCTATGTGGCGCGGTA
TTATCCCGTATTGACGCCGGGCAAGAGCAACTCGGTCGCCGCATACACTATTCTCAGAATGACTTGGTTG
AGTACTCACCAGTCACAGAAAAGCATCTTACGGATGGCATGACAGTAAGAGAATTATGCAGTGCTGCCAT
AACCATGAGTGATAACACTGCGGCCAACTTACTTCTGACAACGATCGGAGGACCGAAGGAGCTAACCGCT
TTTTTGCACAACATGGGGGATCATGTAACTCGCCTTGATCGTTGGGAACCGGAGCTGAATGAAGCCATAC
CAAACGACGAGCGTGACACCACGATGCCTGTAGCAATGGCAACAACGTTGCGCAAACTATTAACTGGCGA
ACTACTTACTCTAGCTTCCCGGCAACAATTAATAGACTGGATGGAGGCGGATAAAGTTGCAGGACCACTT
CTGCGCTCGGCCCTTCCGGCTGGCTGGTTTATTGCTGATAAATCTGGAGCCGGTGAGCGTGGGTCTCGCG
GTATCATTGCAGCACTGGGGCCAGATGGTAAGCCCTCCCGTATCGTAGTTATCTACACGACGGGGAGTCA
GGCAACTATGGATGAACGAAATAGACAGATCGCTGAGATAGGTGCCTCACTGATTAAGCATTGGTAACTG
TCAGACCAAGTTTACTCATATATACTTTAGATTGATTTAAAACTTCATTTTTAATTTAAAAGGATCTAGG
TGAAGATCCTTTTTGATAATCTCATGACCAAAATCCCTTAACGTGAGTTTTCGTTCCACTGAGCGTCAGA
CCCCGTAGAAAAGATCAAAGGATCTTCTTGAGATCCTTTTTTTCTGCGCGTAATCTGCTGCTTGCAAACA
AAAAAACCACCGCTACCAGCGGTGGTTTGTTTGCCGGATCAAGAGCTACCAACTCTTTTTCCGAAGGTAA
CTGGCTTCAGCAGAGCGCAGATACCAAATACTGTTCTTCTAGTGTAGCCGTAGTTAGGCCACCACTTCAA
GAACTCTGTAGCACCGCCTACATACCTCGCTCTGCTAATCCTGTTACCAGTGGCTGCTGCCAGTGGCGAT
AAGTCGTGTCTTACCGGGTTGGACTCAAGACGATAGTTACCGGATAAGGCGCAGCGGTCGGGCTGAACGG
GGGGTTCGTGCACACAGCCCAGCTTGGAGCGAACGACCTACACCGAACTGAGATACCTACAGCGTGAGCT
ATGAGAAAGCGCCACGCTTCCCGAAGGGAGAAAGGCGGACAGGTATCCGGTAAGCGGCAGGGTCGGAACA
GGAGAGCGCACGAGGGAGCTTCCAGGGGGAAACGCCTGGTATCTTTATAGTCCTGTCGGGTTTCGCCACC
TCTGACTTGAGCGTCGATTTTTGTGATGCTCGTCAGGGGGGCGGAGCCTATGGAAAAACGCCAGCAACGC
GGCCTTTTTACGGTTCCTGGCCTTTTGCTGGCCTTTTGCTCACATGTTCTTTCCTGCGTTATCCCCTGAT
TCTGTGGATAACCGTATTACCGCCTTTGAGTGAGCTGATACCGCTCGCCGCAGCCGAACGACCGAGCGCA
GCGAGTCAGTGAGCGAGGAAGCGGAAGAGCGCCCAATACGCAAACCGCCTCTCCCCGCGCGTTGGCCGAT
TCATTAATGCAGCTGGCACGACAGGTTTCCCGACTGGAAAGCGGGCAGTGAGCGCAACGCAATTAATGTG
AGTTAGCTCACTCATTAGGCACCCCAGGCTTTACACTTTATGCTTCCGGCTCGTATGTTGTGTGGAATTG
TGAGCGGATAACAATTTCACACAGGAAACAGCTATGACCATGATTACGCCAAGCGCGCAATTAACCCTCA
CTAAAGGGAACAAAAGCTGGAGCTGCAAGCTTAATGTAGTCTTATGCAATACTCTTGTAGTCTTGCAACA
TGGTAACGATGAGTTAGCAACATGCCTTACAAGGAGAGAAAAAGCACCGTGCATGCCGATTGGTGGAAGT
AAGGTGGTACGATCGTGCCTTATTAGGAAGGCAACAGACGGGTCTGACATGGATTGGACGAACCACTGAA
TTGCCGCATTGCAGAGATATTGTATTTAAGTGCCTAGCTCGATACATAAACGGGTCTCTCTGGTTAGACC
AGATCTGAGCCTGGGAGCTCTCTGGCTAACTAGGGAACCCACTGCTTAAGCCTCAATAAAGCTTGCCTTG
AGTGCTTCAAGTAGTGTGTGCCCGTCTGTTGTGTGACTCTGGTAACTAGAGATCCCTCAGACCCTTTTAG
TCAGTGTGGAAAATCTCTAGCAGTGGCGCCCGAACAGGGACTTGAAAGCGAAAGGGAAACCAGAGGAGCT
CTCTCGACGCAGGACTCGGCTTGCTGAAGCGCGCACGGCAAGAGGCGAGGGGCGGCGACTGGTGAGTACG
CCAAAAATTTTGACTAGCGGAGGCTAGAAGGAGAGAGATGGGTGCGAGAGCGTCAGTATTAAGCGGGGGA
GAATTAGATCGCGATGGGAAAAAATTCGGTTAAGGCCAGGGGGAAAGAAAAAATATAAATTAAAACATAT
AGTATGGGCAAGCAGGGAGCTAGAACGATTCGCAGTTAATCCTGGCCTGTTAGAAACATCAGAAGGCTGT
AGACAAATACTGGGACAGCTACAACCATCCCTTCAGACAGGATCAGAAGAACTTAGATCATTATATAATA
CAGTAGCAACCCTCTATTGTGTGCATCAAAGGATAGAGATAAAAGACACCAAGGAAGCTTTAGACAAGAT
AGAGGAAGAGCAAAACAAAAGTAAGACCACCGCACAGCAAGCGGCCGCTGATCTTCAGACCTGGAGGAGG
AGATATGAGGGACAATTGGAGAAGTGAATTATATAAATATAAAGTAGTAAAAATTGAACCATTAGGAGTA
GCACCCACCAAGGCAAAGAGAAGAGTGGTGCAGAGAGAAAAAAGAGCAGTGGGAATAGGAGCTTTGTTCC
TTGGGTTCTTGGGAGCAGCAGGAAGCACTATGGGCGCAGCGTCAATGACGCTGACGGTACAGGCCAGACA
ATTATTGTCTGGTATAGTGCAGCAGCAGAACAATTTGCTGAGGGCTATTGAGGCGCAACAGCATCTGTTG
CAACTCACAGTCTGGGGCATCAAGCAGCTCCAGGCAAGAATCCTGGCTGTGGAAAGATACCTAAAGGATC
AACAGCTCCTGGGGATTTGGGGTTGCTCTGGAAAACTCATTTGCACCACTGCTGTGCCTTGGAATGCTAG
TTGGAGTAATAAATCTCTGGAACAGATTTGGAATCACACGACCTGGATGGAGTGGGACAGAGAAATTAAC
AATTACACAAGCTTAATACACTCCTTAATTGAAGAATCGCAAAACCAGCAAGAAAAGAATGAACAAGAAT
TATTGGAATTAGATAAATGGGCAAGTTTGTGGAATTGGTTTAACATAACAAATTGGCTGTGGTATATAAA
ATTATTCATAATGATAGTAGGAGGCTTGGTAGGTTTAAGAATAGTTTTTGCTGTACTTTCTATAGTGAAT
AGAGTTAGGCAGGGATATTCACCATTATCGTTTCAGACCCACCTCCCAACCCCGAGGGGACCCAGAGAGG
GCCTATTTCCCATGATTCCTTCATATTTGCATATACGATACAAGGCTGTTAGAGAGATAATTAGAATTAA
TTTGACTGTAAACACAAAGATATTAGTACAAAATACGTGACGTAGAAAGTAATAATTTCTTGGGTAGTTT
GCAGTTTTAAAATTATGTTTTAAAATGGACTATCATATGCTTACCGTAACTTGAAAGTATTTCGATTTCT
TGGCTTTATATATCTTGTGGAAAGGACGAAACACCGGAAGCTGTATAATGCTTGGGGTTTTAGAGCTAGA
AATAGCAAGTTAAAATAAGGCTAGTCCGTTATCAACTTGAAAAAGTGGCACCGAGTCGGTGCTTTTTTAA
GCTTGGCGTAACTAGATCTTGAGACAAATGGCAGTATTCATCCACAATTTTAAAAGAAAAGGGGGGATTG
GGGGGTACAGTGCAGGGGAAAGAATAGTAGACATAATAGCAACAGACATACAAACTAAAGAATTACAAAA
ACAAATTACAAAAATTCAAAATTTTCGGGTTTATTACAGGGACAGCAGAGATCCACTTTGGCGCCGGCTC
GAGGGGG
