>Addgene plasmid #77416 | PIK3CA gRNA (BRDN0001145530) | depositor partial sequence | sequence record 144876 | Target Sequence
GAAGCTGTATAATGCTTGGG
