>Addgene plasmid #77416 | PIK3CA gRNA (BRDN0001145530) | addgene partial sequence | sequence record 187719 | hU6-F
GTAGAAAGTAATAATTTCTTGGGTAGTTTGCAGTTTTAAAATTATGTTTTAAAATGGACTATCATATGCT
TACCGTAACTTGAAAGTATTTCGATTTCTTGGCTTTATATATCTTGTGGAAAGGACGAAACACCGGAAGC
TGTATAATGCTTGGGTTTTAGAGCTAGAAATAGCAAGTTAAAATAAGGCTAGTCCGTTATCAACTTGAAA
AAGTGGCACCGAGTCGGTGCTTTTTTAAGCTTGGCGTAACTAGATCTTGAGACAAATGGCAGTATTCATC
CACAATTTTAAAAGAAAAGGGGGGATTGGGGGGTACAGTGCAGGGGAAAGAATAGTAGACATAATAGCAA
CAGACATACAAACTAAAGAATTACAAAAACAAATTACAAAAATTCAAAATTTTCGGGTTTATTACAGGGA
CAGCAGAGATCCACTTTGGCGCCGGCTCGAGGGGGCCCGGGTGCAAAGATGGATAAAGTTTTAAACAGAG
AGGAATCTTTGCAGCTAATGGACCTTCTAGGTCTTGAAAGGAGTGGGAATTGGCTCCGGTGCCCGTCAGT
GGGCAGAGCG
